Addgene plasmid #230081: pLentiCRISPR v2-sgCBS-1
Purpose: Crispr knock out human CBS gene
Depositing lab: Xingguo Zhu. Depositing organization: Augusta University. Publication: Transsulfuration pathway activation attenuates oxidative stress and ferroptosis in sickle primary erythroblasts and transgenic mice. Xi C, Pang J, Xue W, Cui Y, Jiang N, Zhi W, Shi H, Horuzsko A, Pace BS, Zhu X. Commun Biol. 2025 Jan 6;8(1):15. doi: 10.1038/s42003-024-07424-7. PubMed 39762627.
Backbone
  Vector backbone: lentiCRISPR v2-Blast
  Backbone manufacturer: Addgene
  Backbone size w/o insert (bp): 14684
  Vector type: Mammalian Expression, Lentiviral, CRISPR
  Selectable markers: Blasticidin
Growth in bacteria
  Bacterial resistance: Ampicillin, 100 μg/mL
  Growth temperature: 37°C
  Growth strain: NEB Stable
  Copy number: High Copy
Gene/Insert
  Gene/Insert name: CBS
  gRNA/shRNA sequence: GGAGCAGACAACCTACGAGG
  Species: H. sapiens (human)
  Insert size (bp): 20
  Entrez Gene: CBS (a.k.a. CBSL, HIP4)
  Cloning method: Gene Synthesis
  Sequencing primers: 5′ common; 3′ common
Terms and licenses: Academic/Nonprofit Terms; Industry Terms: Not Available to Industry
How to cite: pLentiCRISPR v2-sgCBS-1 was a gift from Xingguo Zhu (Addgene plasmid # 230081 ; http://n2t.net/addgene:230081 ; RRID:Addgene_230081)
