[The description below was written by a language model from this plasmid's Addgene catalogue record and pLannotate feature annotations shown in this document.]
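Description:
pLentiCRISPR v2-sgCBS-1 is a lentiviral, all-in-one CRISPR/Cas9 plasmid built on the lentiCRISPR v2-Blast backbone and designed to knock out the human CBS gene. It is propagated in E. coli through a high-copy ColE1/pUC-type origin with ampicillin selection (AmpR). An f1 origin and an SV40/EM7-driven bleomycin/Zeocin resistance cassette also sit in the backbone, outside the viral transfer region. The catalogue lists the empty backbone as 14,684 bp, whereas the sequenced record is 12,824 nt. This is consistent with replacement of the large stuffer fragment found in lentiCRISPR v2-type vectors by the 20-nt guide, although the record does not say so explicitly.

The transfer cassette is arranged as a third-generation, self-inactivating vector. A CMV enhancer/promoter fused to a truncated HIV-1 5' LTR drives genomic RNA production in packaging cells. This is followed by the Ψ packaging signal, the RRE for Rev-dependent export, cPPT/CTS to aid nuclear import, a WPRE to boost transcript expression, and a ΔU3 3' LTR. Within this unit, a human U6 Pol III promoter expresses the CBS-targeting spacer fused to the S. pyogenes gRNA scaffold. An EF-1α core promoter drives S. pyogenes Cas9, with the blasticidin S deaminase gene lying downstream. No separate promoter is annotated for BSD, so it is presumably co-expressed with Cas9, but the linking element is not annotated in the feature table.

After packaging and transduction, integrated cells can be selected with blasticidin and undergo Cas9 cleavage at CBS. The associated study concerns the transsulfuration pathway, oxidative stress and ferroptosis in sickle erythroblasts. The "-1" in the name suggests it may be one of several CBS guides.
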