Features (pLannotate 1.2.2; 34 found; start..end, strand, type, name):
    217..397     +  LTR            5' LTR (truncated): truncated 5' long terminal repeat (LTR) from HIV-1
    444..569     +  misc_feature   HIV-1 Ψ: packaging signal of human immunodeficiency virus type 1
    553..916     +  CDS            HIV-1 gag (fragment): gag protein from human immunodeficiency virus 1; gag
   1062..1295    +  misc_feature   RRE: The Rev response element (RRE) of HIV-1 allows for Rev-dependent mRNA export from the nucleus to the cytoplasm.
   1672..1772    +  CDS            Rev (fragment): human immunodeficiency virus 1 (HIV-1) Rev protein; rev; enhances nuclear export of unspliced and incompletely spliced viral mRNAs
   1822..1939    +  misc_feature   cPPT/CTS: central polypurine tract and central termination sequence of HIV-1
   1990..2230    +  promoter       U6 promoter: RNA polymerase III promoter for human U6 snRNA
   2260..2335    +  misc_RNA       gRNA scaffold: guide RNA scaffold for the Streptococcus pyogenes CRISPR/Cas9 system
   2353..2371    +  CDS            small t antigen (fragment): SV40 (simian virus 40) small t antigen
   2397..2608    +  promoter       EF-1α core promoter: core promoter for human elongation factor EF-1α
   2633..6736    +  CDS            Cas9: Cas9 (Csn1) endonuclease from the Streptococcus pyogenes Type II CRISPR/Cas system generates RNA-guided double strand breaks in DNA
   6875..7273    +  CDS            BSD: blasticidin S deaminase; Aspergillus terreus BSD; confers resistance to blasticidin
   7274..7295    +  misc_feature   MCS (fragment): pBluescript multiple cloning site
   7298..7886    +  misc_feature   WPRE: woodchuck hepatitis virus posttranscriptional regulatory element
   7937..7956    +  misc_feature   cPPT/CTS (fragment): central polypurine tract and central termination sequence of HIV-1
   7958..8191    +  LTR            3' LTR (ΔU3): self-inactivating 3' long terminal repeat (LTR) from HIV-1
   8223..8447    +  polyA_signal   bGH poly(A) signal: bovine growth hormone polyadenylation signal
   8451..8472    +  promoter       SV40 promoter (fragment): SV40 enhancer and early promoter
   8493..8921    +  rep_origin     f1 ori (sequence partly withheld): f1 bacteriophage origin of replication; arrow indicates direction of (+) strand synthesis
   8935..9264    +  promoter       SV40 promoter: SV40 enhancer and early promoter
   9312..9359    +  promoter       EM7 promoter: synthetic bacterial promoter&nbsp
   9378..9752    +  CDS            BleoR: antibiotic-binding protein; Sh ble from Streptoalloteichus hindustanus; confers resistance to bleomycin, phleomycin, and Zeocin™
   9762..9887    +  CDS            ble (fragment): BLE_KLEPN - Experimental evidence at protein level: Swiss-Prot protein existence level 1. Binding protein with a strong affinity to the bleomycin family of antibiotics. Binds to CL990; an antimitotic-antibiotic compound. From Klebsiella pneumoniae.
   9882..10003   +  polyA_signal   SV40 poly(A) signal: SV40 polyadenylation signal
  10074..10096   -  protein_bind   lac operator (fragment): The lac repressor binds to the lac operator to inhibit transcription in E. coli. This inhibition can be relieved by adding lactose or isopropyl-β-D-thiogalactopyranoside (IPTG). lac repressor encoded by lacI
  10100..10130   -  promoter       lac promoter: promoter for the E. coli lac operon
  10145..10166   -  protein_bind   CAP binding site: CAP binding activates transcription in the presence of cAMP. E. coli catabolite activator protein
  10179..10271   -  CDS            lacI (fragment): lac repressor; lacI; The lac repressor binds to the lac operator to inhibit transcription in E. coli. This inhibition can be relieved by adding lactose or isopropyl-β-D-thiogalactopyranoside (IPTG).
  10454..11042   -  rep_origin     ori: high-copy-number ColE1/pMB1/pBR322/pUC origin of replication
  11213..12073   -  CDS            AmpR: β-lactamase; bla; confers resistance to ampicillin, carbenicillin, and related antibiotics
  12074..12178   -  promoter       AmpR promoter: bla
  12237..12289   -  misc_feature   bom (fragment): basis of mobility region from pBR322
  12444..12823   +  enhancer       CMV enhancer: human cytomegalovirus immediate early enhancer
  12824..199     +  promoter       CMV promoter (across the origin): human cytomegalovirus (CMV) immediate early promoter
>Addgene plasmid #230081 | pLentiCRISPR v2-sgCBS-1 | addgene full sequence | sequence record 457187 | Addgene NGS Result
TGATGCGGTTTTGGCAGTACATCAATGGGCGTGGATAGCGGTTTGACTCACGGGGATTTCCAAGTCTCCA
CCCCATTGACGTCAATGGGAGTTTGTTTTGGCACCAAAATCAACGGGACTTTCCAAAATGTCGTAACAAC
TCCGCCCCATTGACGCAAATGGGCGGTAGGCGTGTACGGTGGGAGGTCTATATAAGCAGCGCGTTTTGCC
TGTACTGGGTCTCTCTGGTTAGACCAGATCTGAGCCTGGGAGCTCTCTGGCTAACTAGGGAACCCACTGC
TTAAGCCTCAATAAAGCTTGCCTTGAGTGCTTCAAGTAGTGTGTGCCCGTCTGTTGTGTGACTCTGGTAA
CTAGAGATCCCTCAGACCCTTTTAGTCAGTGTGGAAAATCTCTAGCAGTGGCGCCCGAACAGGGACTTGA
AAGCGAAAGGGAAACCAGAGGAGCTCTCTCGACGCAGGACTCGGCTTGCTGAAGCGCGCACGGCAAGAGG
CGAGGGGCGGCGACTGGTGAGTACGCCAAAAATTTTGACTAGCGGAGGCTAGAAGGAGAGAGATGGGTGC
GAGAGCGTCAGTATTAAGCGGGGGAGAATTAGATCGCGATGGGAAAAAATTCGGTTAAGGCCAGGGGGAA
AGAAAAAATATAAATTAAAACATATAGTATGGGCAAGCAGGGAGCTAGAACGATTCGCAGTTAATCCTGG
CCTGTTAGAAACATCAGAAGGCTGTAGACAAATACTGGGACAGCTACAACCATCCCTTCAGACAGGATCA
GAAGAACTTAGATCATTATATAATACAGTAGCAACCCTCTATTGTGTGCATCAAAGGATAGAGATAAAAG
ACACCAAGGAAGCTTTAGACAAGATAGAGGAAGAGCAAAACAAAAGTAAGACCACCGCACAGCAAGCGGC
CGCTGATCTTCAGACCTGGAGGAGGAGATATGAGGGACAATTGGAGAAGTGAATTATATAAATATAAAGT
AGTAAAAATTGAACCATTAGGAGTAGCACCCACCAAGGCAAAGAGAAGAGTGGTGCAGAGAGAAAAAAGA
GCAGTGGGAATAGGAGCTTTGTTCCTTGGGTTCTTGGGAGCAGCAGGAAGCACTATGGGCGCAGCGTCAA
TGACGCTGACGGTACAGGCCAGACAATTATTGTCTGGTATAGTGCAGCAGCAGAACAATTTGCTGAGGGC
TATTGAGGCGCAACAGCATCTGTTGCAACTCACAGTCTGGGGCATCAAGCAGCTCCAGGCAAGAATCCTG
GCTGTGGAAAGATACCTAAAGGATCAACAGCTCCTGGGGATTTGGGGTTGCTCTGGAAAACTCATTTGCA
CCACTGCTGTGCCTTGGAATGCTAGTTGGAGTAATAAATCTCTGGAACAGATTTGGAATCACACGACCTG
GATGGAGTGGGACAGAGAAATTAACAATTACACAAGCTTAATACACTCCTTAATTGAAGAATCGCAAAAC
CAGCAAGAAAAGAATGAACAAGAATTATTGGAATTAGATAAATGGGCAAGTTTGTGGAATTGGTTTAACA
TAACAAATTGGCTGTGGTATATAAAATTATTCATAATGATAGTAGGAGGCTTGGTAGGTTTAAGAATAGT
TTTTGCTGTACTTTCTATAGTGAATAGAGTTAGGCAGGGATATTCACCATTATCGTTTCAGACCCACCTC
CCAACCCCGAGGGGACCCGACAGGCCCGAAGGAATAGAAGAAGAAGGTGGAGAGAGAGACAGAGACAGAT
CCATTCGATTAGTGAACGGATCGGCACTGCGTGCGCCAATTCTGCAGACAAATGGCAGTATTCATCCACA
ATTTTAAAAGAAAAGGGGGGATTGGGGGGTACAGTGCAGGGGAAAGAATAGTAGACATAATAGCAACAGA
CATACAAACTAAAGAATTACAAAAACAAATTACAAAAATTCAAAATTTTCGGGTTTATTACAGGGACAGC
AGAGATCCAGTTTGGTTAATTAAGGTACCGAGGGCCTATTTCCCATGATTCCTTCATATTTGCATATACG
ATACAAGGCTGTTAGAGAGATAATTAGAATTAATTTGACTGTAAACACAAAGATATTAGTACAAAATACG
TGACGTAGAAAGTAATAATTTCTTGGGTAGTTTGCAGTTTTAAAATTATGTTTTAAAATGGACTATCATA
TGCTTACCGTAACTTGAAAGTATTTCGATTTCTTGGCTTTATATATCTTGTGGAAAGGACGAAACACCGG
GAGCAGACAACCTACGAGGGTTTTAGAGCTAGAAATAGCAAGTTAAAATAAGGCTAGTCCGTTATCAACT
TGAAAAAGTGGCACCGAGTCGGTGCTTTTTTGAATTCGCTAGCTAGGTCTTGAAAGGAGTGGGAATTGGC
TCCGGTGCCCGTCAGTGGGCAGAGCGCACATCGCCCACAGTCCCCGAGAAGTTGGGGGGAGGGGTCGGCA
ATTGATCCGGTGCCTAGAGAAGGTGGCGCGGGGTAAACTGGGAAAGTGATGTCGTGTACTGGCTCCGCCT
TTTTCCCGAGGGTGGGGGAGAACCGTATATAAGTGCAGTAGTCGCCGTGAACGTTCTTTTTCGCAACGGG
TTTGCCGCCAGAACACAGGACCGGTTCTAGAGCGCTGCCACCATGGACAAGAAGTACAGCATCGGCCTGG
ACATCGGCACCAACTCTGTGGGCTGGGCCGTGATCACCGACGAGTACAAGGTGCCCAGCAAGAAATTCAA
GGTGCTGGGCAACACCGACCGGCACAGCATCAAGAAGAACCTGATCGGAGCCCTGCTGTTCGACAGCGGC
GAAACAGCCGAGGCCACCCGGCTGAAGAGAACCGCCAGAAGAAGATACACCAGACGGAAGAACCGGATCT
GCTATCTGCAAGAGATCTTCAGCAACGAGATGGCCAAGGTGGACGACAGCTTCTTCCACAGACTGGAAGA
GTCCTTCCTGGTGGAAGAGGATAAGAAGCACGAGCGGCACCCCATCTTCGGCAACATCGTGGACGAGGTG
GCCTACCACGAGAAGTACCCCACCATCTACCACCTGAGAAAGAAACTGGTGGACAGCACCGACAAGGCCG
ACCTGCGGCTGATCTATCTGGCCCTGGCCCACATGATCAAGTTCCGGGGCCACTTCCTGATCGAGGGCGA
CCTGAACCCCGACAACAGCGACGTGGACAAGCTGTTCATCCAGCTGGTGCAGACCTACAACCAGCTGTTC
GAGGAAAACCCCATCAACGCCAGCGGCGTGGACGCCAAGGCCATCCTGTCTGCCAGACTGAGCAAGAGCA
GACGGCTGGAAAATCTGATCGCCCAGCTGCCCGGCGAGAAGAAGAATGGCCTGTTCGGAAACCTGATTGC
CCTGAGCCTGGGCCTGACCCCCAACTTCAAGAGCAACTTCGACCTGGCCGAGGATGCCAAACTGCAGCTG
AGCAAGGACACCTACGACGACGACCTGGACAACCTGCTGGCCCAGATCGGCGACCAGTACGCCGACCTGT
TTCTGGCCGCCAAGAACCTGTCCGACGCCATCCTGCTGAGCGACATCCTGAGAGTGAACACCGAGATCAC
CAAGGCCCCCCTGAGCGCCTCTATGATCAAGAGATACGACGAGCACCACCAGGACCTGACCCTGCTGAAA
GCTCTCGTGCGGCAGCAGCTGCCTGAGAAGTACAAAGAGATTTTCTTCGACCAGAGCAAGAACGGCTACG
CCGGCTACATTGACGGCGGAGCCAGCCAGGAAGAGTTCTACAAGTTCATCAAGCCCATCCTGGAAAAGAT
GGACGGCACCGAGGAACTGCTCGTGAAGCTGAACAGAGAGGACCTGCTGCGGAAGCAGCGGACCTTCGAC
AACGGCAGCATCCCCCACCAGATCCACCTGGGAGAGCTGCACGCCATTCTGCGGCGGCAGGAAGATTTTT
ACCCATTCCTGAAGGACAACCGGGAAAAGATCGAGAAGATCCTGACCTTCCGCATCCCCTACTACGTGGG
CCCTCTGGCCAGGGGAAACAGCAGATTCGCCTGGATGACCAGAAAGAGCGAGGAAACCATCACCCCCTGG
AACTTCGAGGAAGTGGTGGACAAGGGCGCTTCCGCCCAGAGCTTCATCGAGCGGATGACCAACTTCGATA
AGAACCTGCCCAACGAGAAGGTGCTGCCCAAGCACAGCCTGCTGTACGAGTACTTCACCGTGTATAACGA
GCTGACCAAAGTGAAATACGTGACCGAGGGAATGAGAAAGCCCGCCTTCCTGAGCGGCGAGCAGAAAAAG
GCCATCGTGGACCTGCTGTTCAAGACCAACCGGAAAGTGACCGTGAAGCAGCTGAAAGAGGACTACTTCA
AGAAAATCGAGTGCTTCGACTCCGTGGAAATCTCCGGCGTGGAAGATCGGTTCAACGCCTCCCTGGGCAC
ATACCACGATCTGCTGAAAATTATCAAGGACAAGGACTTCCTGGACAATGAGGAAAACGAGGACATTCTG
GAAGATATCGTGCTGACCCTGACACTGTTTGAGGACAGAGAGATGATCGAGGAACGGCTGAAAACCTATG
CCCACCTGTTCGACGACAAAGTGATGAAGCAGCTGAAGCGGCGGAGATACACCGGCTGGGGCAGGCTGAG
CCGGAAGCTGATCAACGGCATCCGGGACAAGCAGTCCGGCAAGACAATCCTGGATTTCCTGAAGTCCGAC
GGCTTCGCCAACAGAAACTTCATGCAGCTGATCCACGACGACAGCCTGACCTTTAAAGAGGACATCCAGA
AAGCCCAGGTGTCCGGCCAGGGCGATAGCCTGCACGAGCACATTGCCAATCTGGCCGGCAGCCCCGCCAT
TAAGAAGGGCATCCTGCAGACAGTGAAGGTGGTGGACGAGCTCGTGAAAGTGATGGGCCGGCACAAGCCC
GAGAACATCGTGATCGAAATGGCCAGAGAGAACCAGACCACCCAGAAGGGACAGAAGAACAGCCGCGAGA
GAATGAAGCGGATCGAAGAGGGCATCAAAGAGCTGGGCAGCCAGATCCTGAAAGAACACCCCGTGGAAAA
CACCCAGCTGCAGAACGAGAAGCTGTACCTGTACTACCTGCAGAATGGGCGGGATATGTACGTGGACCAG
GAACTGGACATCAACCGGCTGTCCGACTACGATGTGGACCATATCGTGCCTCAGAGCTTTCTGAAGGACG
ACTCCATCGACAACAAGGTGCTGACCAGAAGCGACAAGAACCGGGGCAAGAGCGACAACGTGCCCTCCGA
AGAGGTCGTGAAGAAGATGAAGAACTACTGGCGGCAGCTGCTGAACGCCAAGCTGATTACCCAGAGAAAG
TTCGACAATCTGACCAAGGCCGAGAGAGGCGGCCTGAGCGAACTGGATAAGGCCGGCTTCATCAAGAGAC
AGCTGGTGGAAACCCGGCAGATCACAAAGCACGTGGCACAGATCCTGGACTCCCGGATGAACACTAAGTA
CGACGAGAATGACAAGCTGATCCGGGAAGTGAAAGTGATCACCCTGAAGTCCAAGCTGGTGTCCGATTTC
CGGAAGGATTTCCAGTTTTACAAAGTGCGCGAGATCAACAACTACCACCACGCCCACGACGCCTACCTGA
ACGCCGTCGTGGGAACCGCCCTGATCAAAAAGTACCCTAAGCTGGAAAGCGAGTTCGTGTACGGCGACTA
CAAGGTGTACGACGTGCGGAAGATGATCGCCAAGAGCGAGCAGGAAATCGGCAAGGCTACCGCCAAGTAC
TTCTTCTACAGCAACATCATGAACTTTTTCAAGACCGAGATTACCCTGGCCAACGGCGAGATCCGGAAGC
GGCCTCTGATCGAGACAAACGGCGAAACCGGGGAGATCGTGTGGGATAAGGGCCGGGATTTTGCCACCGT
GCGGAAAGTGCTGAGCATGCCCCAAGTGAATATCGTGAAAAAGACCGAGGTGCAGACAGGCGGCTTCAGC
AAAGAGTCTATCCTGCCCAAGAGGAACAGCGATAAGCTGATCGCCAGAAAGAAGGACTGGGACCCTAAGA
AGTACGGCGGCTTCGACAGCCCCACCGTGGCCTATTCTGTGCTGGTGGTGGCCAAAGTGGAAAAGGGCAA
GTCCAAGAAACTGAAGAGTGTGAAAGAGCTGCTGGGGATCACCATCATGGAAAGAAGCAGCTTCGAGAAG
AATCCCATCGACTTTCTGGAAGCCAAGGGCTACAAAGAAGTGAAAAAGGACCTGATCATCAAGCTGCCTA
AGTACTCCCTGTTCGAGCTGGAAAACGGCCGGAAGAGAATGCTGGCCTCTGCCGGCGAACTGCAGAAGGG
AAACGAACTGGCCCTGCCCTCCAAATATGTGAACTTCCTGTACCTGGCCAGCCACTATGAGAAGCTGAAG
GGCTCCCCCGAGGATAATGAGCAGAAACAGCTGTTTGTGGAACAGCACAAGCACTACCTGGACGAGATCA
TCGAGCAGATCAGCGAGTTCTCCAAGAGAGTGATCCTGGCCGACGCTAATCTGGACAAAGTGCTGTCCGC
CTACAACAAGCACCGGGATAAGCCCATCAGAGAGCAGGCCGAGAATATCATCCACCTGTTTACCCTGACC
AATCTGGGAGCCCCTGCCGCCTTCAAGTACTTTGACACCACCATCGACCGGAAGAGGTACACCAGCACCA
AAGAGGTGCTGGACGCCACCCTGATCCACCAGAGCATCACCGGCCTGTACGAGACACGGATCGACCTGTC
TCAGCTGGGAGGCGACAAGCGACCTGCCGCCACAAAGAAGGCTGGACAGGCTAAGAAGAAGAAAGATTAC
AAAGACGATGACGATAAGGGATCCGGCGCAACAAACTTCTCTCTGCTGAAACAAGCCGGAGATGTCGAAG
AGAATCCTGGACCGATGGCCAAGCCTTTGTCTCAAGAAGAATCCACCCTCATTGAAAGAGCAACGGCTAC
AATCAACAGCATCCCCATCTCTGAAGACTACAGCGTCGCCAGCGCAGCTCTCTCTAGCGACGGCCGCATC
TTCACTGGTGTCAATGTATATCATTTTACTGGGGGACCTTGTGCAGAACTCGTGGTGCTGGGCACTGCTG
CTGCTGCGGCAGCTGGCAACCTGACTTGTATCGTCGCGATCGGAAATGAGAACAGGGGCATCTTGAGCCC
CTGCGGACGGTGCCGACAGGTGCTTCTCGATCTGCATCCTGGGATCAAAGCCATAGTGAAGGACAGTGAT
GGACAGCCGACGGCAGTTGGGATTCGTGAATTGCTGCCCTCTGGTTATGTGTGGGAGGGCTAAGAATTCG
ATATCAAGCTTATCGGTAATCAACCTCTGGATTACAAAATTTGTGAAAGATTGACTGGTATTCTTAACTA
TGTTGCTCCTTTTACGCTATGTGGATACGCTGCTTTAATGCCTTTGTATCATGCTATTGCTTCCCGTATG
GCTTTCATTTTCTCCTCCTTGTATAAATCCTGGTTGCTGTCTCTTTATGAGGAGTTGTGGCCCGTTGTCA
GGCAACGTGGCGTGGTGTGCACTGTGTTTGCTGACGCAACCCCCACTGGTTGGGGCATTGCCACCACCTG
TCAGCTCCTTTCCGGGACTTTCGCTTTCCCCCTCCCTATTGCCACGGCGGAACTCATCGCCGCCTGCCTT
GCCCGCTGCTGGACAGGGGCTCGGCTGTTGGGCACTGACAATTCCGTGGTGTTGTCGGGGAAATCATCGT
CCTTTCCTTGGCTGCTCGCCTGTGTTGCCACCTGGATTCTGCGCGGGACGTCCTTCTGCTACGTCCCTTC
GGCCCTCAATCCAGCGGACCTTCCTTCCCGCGGCCTGCTGCCGGCTCTGCGGCCTCTTCCGCGTCTTCGC
CTTCGCCCTCAGACGAGTCGGATCTCCCTTTGGGCCGCCTCCCCGCGTCGACTTTAAGACCAATGACTTA
CAAGGCAGCTGTAGATCTTAGCCACTTTTTAAAAGAAAAGGGGGGACTGGAAGGGCTAATTCACTCCCAA
CGAAGACAAGATCTGCTTTTTGCTTGTACTGGGTCTCTCTGGTTAGACCAGATCTGAGCCTGGGAGCTCT
CTGGCTAACTAGGGAACCCACTGCTTAAGCCTCAATAAAGCTTGCCTTGAGTGCTTCAAGTAGTGTGTGC
CCGTCTGTTGTGTGACTCTGGTAACTAGAGATCCCTCAGACCCTTTTAGTCAGTGTGGAAAATCTCTAGC
AGGGCCCGTTTAAACCCGCTGATCAGCCTCGACTGTGCCTTCTAGTTGCCAGCCATCTGTTGTTTGCCCC
TCCCCCGTGCCTTCCTTGACCCTGGAAGGTGCCACTCCCACTGTCCTTTCCTAATAAAATGAGGAAATTG
CATCGCATTGTCTGAGTAGGTGTCATTCTATTCTGGGGGGTGGGGTGGGGCAGGACAGCAAGGGGGAGGA
TTGGGAAGACAATAGCAGGCATGCTGGGGATGCGGTGGGCTCTATGGCTTCTGAGGCGGAAAGAACCAGC
TGGGGCTCTAGGGGGTATCCCC
[124 nt withheld, positions 8493-8616]
C
[91 nt withheld, positions 8618-8708]
A
[49 nt withheld, positions 8710-8758]
CCTTTGACGTTGGAGTCCACGTTCTTT
[37 nt withheld, positions 8786-8822]
ACCCTATCTCGGTCTATTCTTTTGATTTATAAGGGATTTTGCCGATTTCGGCCTATTGGTTAAAAAATGA
GCTGATTTAACAAAAATTTAACGCGAATTAATTCTGTGGAATGTGTGTCAGTTAGGGTGTGGAAAGTCCC
CAGGCTCCCCAGCAGGCAGAAGTATGCAAAGCATGCATCTCAATTAGTCAGCAACCAGGTGTGGAAAGTC
CCCAGGCTCCCCAGCAGGCAGAAGTATGCAAAGCATGCATCTCAATTAGTCAGCAACCATAGTCCCGCCC
CTAACTCCGCCCATCCCGCCCCTAACTCCGCCCAGTTCCGCCCATTCTCCGCCCCATGGCTGACTAATTT
TTTTTATTTATGCAGAGGCCGAGGCCGCCTCTGCCTCTGAGCTATTCCAGAAGTAGTGAGGAGGCTTTTT
TGGAGGCCTAGGCTTTTGCAAAAAGCTCCCGGGAGCTTGTATATCCATTTTCGGATCTGATCAGCACGTG
TTGACAATTAATCATCGGCATAGTATATCGGCATAGTATAATACGACAAGGTGAGGAACTAAACCATGGC
CAAGTTGACCAGTGCCGTTCCGGTGCTCACCGCGCGCGACGTCGCCGGAGCGGTCGAGTTCTGGACCGAC
CGGCTCGGGTTCTCCCGGGACTTCGTGGAGGACGACTTCGCCGGTGTGGTCCGGGACGACGTGACCCTGT
TCATCAGCGCGGTCCAGGACCAGGTGGTGCCGGACAACACCCTGGCCTGGGTGTGGGTGCGCGGCCTGGA
CGAGCTGTACGCCGAGTGGTCGGAGGTCGTGTCCACGAACTTCCGGGACGCCTCCGGGCCGGCCATGACC
GAGATCGGCGAGCAGCCGTGGGGGCGGGAGTTCGCCCTGCGCGACCCGGCCGGCAACTGCGTGCACTTCG
TGGCCGAGGAGCAGGACTGACACGTGCTACGAGATTTCGATTCCACCGCCGCCTTCTATGAAAGGTTGGG
CTTCGGAATCGTTTTCCGGGACGCCGGCTGGATGATCCTCCAGCGCGGGGATCTCATGCTGGAGTTCTTC
GCCCACCCCAACTTGTTTATTGCAGCTTATAATGGTTACAAATAAAGCAATAGCATCACAAATTTCACAA
ATAAAGCATTTTTTTCACTGCATTCTAGTTGTGGTTTGTCCAAACTCATCAATGTATCTTATCATGTCTG
TATACCGTCGACCTCTAGCTAGAGCTTGGCGTAATCATGGTCATAGCTGTTTCCTGTGTGAAATTGTTAT
CCGCTCACAATTCCACACAACATACGAGCCGGAAGCATAAAGTGTAAAGCCTGGGGTGCCTAATGAGTGA
GCTAACTCACATTAATTGCGTTGCGCTCACTGCCCGCTTTCCAGTCGGGAAACCTGTCGTGCCAGCTGCA
TTAATGAATCGGCCAACGCGCGGGGAGAGGCGGTTTGCGTATTGGGCGCTCTTCCGCTTCCTCGCTCACT
GACTCGCTGCGCTCGGTCGTTCGGCTGCGGCGAGCGGTATCAGCTCACTCAAAGGCGGTAATACGGTTAT
CCACAGAATCAGGGGATAACGCAGGAAAGAACATGTGAGCAAAAGGCCAGCAAAAGGCCAGGAACCGTAA
AAAGGCCGCGTTGCTGGCGTTTTTCCATAGGCTCCGCCCCCCTGACGAGCATCACAAAAATCGACGCTCA
AGTCAGAGGTGGCGAAACCCGACAGGACTATAAAGATACCAGGCGTTTCCCCCTGGAAGCTCCCTCGTGC
GCTCTCCTGTTCCGACCCTGCCGCTTACCGGATACCTGTCCGCCTTTCTCCCTTCGGGAAGCGTGGCGCT
TTCTCATAGCTCACGCTGTAGGTATCTCAGTTCGGTGTAGGTCGTTCGCTCCAAGCTGGGCTGTGTGCAC
GAACCCCCCGTTCAGCCCGACCGCTGCGCCTTATCCGGTAACTATCGTCTTGAGTCCAACCCGGTAAGAC
ACGACTTATCGCCACTGGCAGCAGCCACTGGTAACAGGATTAGCAGAGCGAGGTATGTAGGCGGTGCTAC
AGAGTTCTTGAAGTGGTGGCCTAACTACGGCTACACTAGAAGAACAGTATTTGGTATCTGCGCTCTGCTG
AAGCCAGTTACCTTCGGAAAAAGAGTTGGTAGCTCTTGATCCGGCAAACAAACCACCGCTGGTAGCGGTG
GTTTTTTTGTTTGCAAGCAGCAGATTACGCGCAGAAAAAAAGGATCTCAAGAAGATCCTTTGATCTTTTC
TACGGGGTCTGACGCTCAGTGGAACGAAAACTCACGTTAAGGGATTTTGGTCATGAGATTATCAAAAAGG
ATCTTCACCTAGATCCTTTTAAATTAAAAATGAAGTTTTAAATCAATCTAAAGTATATATGAGTAAACTT
GGTCTGACAGTTACCAATGCTTAATCAGTGAGGCACCTATCTCAGCGATCTGTCTATTTCGTTCATCCAT
AGTTGCCTGACTCCCCGTCGTGTAGATAACTACGATACGGGAGGGCTTACCATCTGGCCCCAGTGCTGCA
ATGATACCGCGAGACCCACGCTCACCGGCTCCAGATTTATCAGCAATAAACCAGCCAGCCGGAAGGGCCG
AGCGCAGAAGTGGTCCTGCAACTTTATCCGCCTCCATCCAGTCTATTAATTGTTGCCGGGAAGCTAGAGT
AAGTAGTTCGCCAGTTAATAGTTTGCGCAACGTTGTTGCCATTGCTACAGGCATCGTGGTGTCACGCTCG
TCGTTTGGTATGGCTTCATTCAGCTCCGGTTCCCAACGATCAAGGCGAGTTACATGATCCCCCATGTTGT
GCAAAAAAGCGGTTAGCTCCTTCGGTCCTCCGATCGTTGTCAGAAGTAAGTTGGCCGCAGTGTTATCACT
CATGGTTATGGCAGCACTGCATAATTCTCTTACTGTCATGCCATCCGTAAGATGCTTTTCTGTGACTGGT
GAGTACTCAACCAAGTCATTCTGAGAATAGTGTATGCGGCGACCGAGTTGCTCTTGCCCGGCGTCAATAC
GGGATAATACCGCGCCACATAGCAGAACTTTAAAAGTGCTCATCATTGGAAAACGTTCTTCGGGGCGAAA
ACTCTCAAGGATCTTACCGCTGTTGAGATCCAGTTCGATGTAACCCACTCGTGCACCCAACTGATCTTCA
GCATCTTTTACTTTCACCAGCGTTTCTGGGTGAGCAAAAACAGGAAGGCAAAATGCCGCAAAAAAGGGAA
TAAGGGCGACACGGAAATGTTGAATACTCATACTCTTCCTTTTTCAATATTATTGAAGCATTTATCAGGG
TTATTGTCTCATGAGCGGATACATATTTGAATGTATTTAGAAAAATAAACAAATAGGGGTTCCGCGCACA
TTTCCCCGAAAAGTGCCACCTGACGTCGACGGATCGGGAGATCTCCCGATCCCCTATGGTGCACTCTCAG
TACAATCTGCTCTGATGCCGCATAGTTAAGCCAGTATCTGCTCCCTGCTTGTGTGTTGGAGGTCGCTGAG
TAGTGCGCGAGCAAAATTTAAGCTACAACAAGGCAAGGCTTGACCGACAATTGCATGAAGAATCTGCTTA
GGGTTAGGCGTTTTGCGCTGCTTCGCGATGTACGGGCCAGATATACGCGTTGACATTGATTATTGACTAG
TTATTAATAGTAATCAATTACGGGGTCATTAGTTCATAGCCCATATATGGAGTTCCGCGTTACATAACTT
ACGGTAAATGGCCCGCCTGGCTGACCGCCCAACGACCCCCGCCCATTGACGTCAATAATGACGTATGTTC
CCATAGTAACGCCAATAGGGACTTTCCATTGACGTCAATGGGTGGAGTATTTACGGTAAACTGCCCACTT
GGCAGTACATCAAGTGTATCATATGCCAAGTACGCCCCCTATTGACGTCAATGACGGTAAATGGCCCGCC
TGGCATTATGCCCAGTACATGACCTTATGGGACTTTCCTACTTGGCAGTACATCTACGTATTAGTCATCG
CTATTACCATGG
